Addgene plasmid #42121: FLAG-Sec31a S527/799/1165A #31#907
Depositing lab: Ayano Satoh. Depositing organization: Okayama University. Publication: CK2 phosphorylates Sec31 and regulates ER-To-Golgi trafficking. Koreishi M, Yu S, Oda M, Honjo Y, Satoh A. PLoS One. 2013;8(1):e54382. doi: 10.1371/journal.pone.0054382. Epub 2013 Jan 18. PubMed 23349870.
Backbone
  Vector backbone: pFLAG-CMV
  Backbone manufacturer: Sigma
  Backbone size w/o insert (bp): 4700
  Vector type: Mammalian Expression
Growth in bacteria
  Bacterial resistance: Ampicillin, 100 μg/mL
  Growth temperature: 37°C
  Growth strain: XL1 Blue
  Copy number: High Copy
Gene/Insert
  Gene/Insert name: Sec31a
  Species: H. sapiens (human)
  Insert size (bp): 3700
  Mutation: S527A S799A S1165A
  Entrez Gene: SEC31A (a.k.a. ABP125, ABP130, HPBKS, HSPC275, HSPC334, NEDSOSB, SEC31L1)
  Promoter: CMV
  Tag / fusion protein: FLAG (N terminal on backbone)
  Cloning method: Restriction Enzyme; 5′ cloning site EcoRI (not destroyed); 3′ cloning site EcoRI (not destroyed)
  Sequencing primers: 5′ CMV-F; 3′ N/A
Terms and licenses: Academic/Nonprofit Terms; Industry Terms: Not Available to Industry
How to cite: FLAG-Sec31a S527/799/1165A #31#907 was a gift from Ayano Satoh (Addgene plasmid # 42121 ; http://n2t.net/addgene:42121 ; RRID:Addgene_42121)
