[The description below was written by a language model from this plasmid's Addgene catalogue record.]
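Description:
FLAG-Sec31a S527/799/1165A is a mammalian expression plasmid built on the commercial pFLAG-CMV backbone (about 4.7 kb without insert). It is propagated in E. coli as a high-copy plasmid under ampicillin selection. The record gives no feature table, so it does not document details such as the specific replication origin, the polyadenylation signal or any mammalian selection marker.

The payload is a roughly 3.7 kb human SEC31A coding sequence, inserted into the vector through EcoRI sites at both the 5′ and 3′ ends, both of which were preserved. Expression is driven by the CMV promoter, a strong constitutive viral promoter suited to transient transfection of cultured mammalian cells. The backbone supplies an N-terminal FLAG epitope, so the protein can be detected or immunoprecipitated with anti-FLAG antibodies and distinguished from the endogenous protein. Sec31A is an outer-layer component of the COPII coat, which mediates vesicle budding from the endoplasmic reticulum.

This version carries three serine-to-alanine substitutions, S527A, S799A and S1165A, which remove the hydroxyl groups needed for phosphorylation at those positions. The associated publication concerns phosphorylation of Sec31 by the kinase CK2 and its effect on ER-to-Golgi trafficking. The construct therefore most plausibly serves as a non-phosphorylatable mutant for comparison with wild-type FLAG-Sec31A in studies of how phosphorylation at these sites affects COPII function and secretory transport, although the record does not state the purpose explicitly.
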