>Addgene plasmid #42121 | FLAG-Sec31a S527/799/1165A #31#907 | depositor partial sequence | sequence record 56858 | FLAG-Sec31a S527/799/1165A #31#907 sequence 3672 bps
GAATTCAAGTTAAAGGAAGTAGATCGTACAGCCATGCAGGCATGGAGCCCTGCCCAGAATCACCCCATTT
ACCTAGCAACAGGAACATCTGCTCAGCAATTGGATGCAACATTTAGTACGAATGCTTCCCTTGAGATATT
TGAATTAGACCTCTCTGATCCATCCTTGGATATGAAATCTTGTGCCACATTCTCCTCTTCTCACAGGTAC
CACAAGTTGATTTGGGGGCCTTATAAAATGGATTCCAAAGGAGATGTCTCTGGAGTTCTGATTGCAGGTG
GTGAAAATGGAAATATTATTCTCTATGATCCTTCTAAAATTATAGCTGGAGACAAGGAAGTTGTGATTGC
CCAGAATGACAAGCATACTGGCCCAGTGAGAGCCTTGGATGTGAACATTTTCCAGACTAATCTGGTAGCT
TCTGGTGCTAATGAATCTGAAATCTACATATGGGATCTAAATAATTTTGCAACCCCAATGACACCAGGAG
CCAAAACACAGCCGCCAGAAGATATCAGCTGCATTGCATGGAACAGACAAGTTCAGCATATTTTAGCATC
AGCCAGTCCCAGTGGCCGGGCCACTGTATGGGATCTTAGGAAAAATGAGCCAATCATCAAAGTCAGTGAC
CATAGTAACAGAATGCATTGTTCTGGGTTGGCATGGCATCCTGATGTTGCTACTCAGATGGTCCTTGCCT
CCGAGGATGACCGGTTACCAGTGATCCAGATGTGGGATCTTCGATTTGCTTCCTCTCCACTTCGTGTCCT
GGAAAACCATGCCAGGGGGATTTTGGCAATTGCTTGGAGCATGGCAGATCCTGAATTGTTACTGAGCTGT
GGAAAAGATGCTAAGATTCTCTGCTCCAATCCAAACACAGGAGAGGTGTTATATGAACTTCCCACCAACA
CACAGTGGTGCTTCGATATTCAGTGGTGTCCCCGAAATCCTGCTGTCTTATCAGCTGCTTCGTTTGATGG
GCGTATCAGTGTTTATTCTATCATGGGAGGAAGCACAGATGGTTTAAGACAGAAACAAGTTGACAAGCTT
TCATCATCTTTTGGGAATCTTGATCCCTTTGGCACAGGACAGCCCCTTCCTCCGTTACAAATTCCACAGC
AGACTGCTCAGCATAGTATAGTGCTGCCTCTGAAGAAGCCGCCCAAGTGGATTCGAAGGCCTGTTGGTGC
TTCTTTTTCATTTGGAGGCAAACTGGTTACGTTTGAGAATGTCAGAATGCCTTCTCATCAGGGAGCTGAG
CAGCAGCAGCAGCAGCACCATGTGTTCATTAGTCAGGTTGTAACAGAAAAGGAGTTCCTCAGCCGATCAG
ACCAACTTCAGCAGGCTGTGCAGTCACAAGGATTTATCAATTATTGTCAAAAAAAAATTGATGCTTCTCA
GACTGAATTTGAGAAAAATGTGTGGTCCTTTTTGAAGGTAAACTTTGAGGATGATTCTCGTGGAAAATAC
CTTGAACTTCTAGGATACAGAAAAGAAGATCTAGGAAAGAAGATTGCTTTGGCCTTGAACAAAGTGGATG
GAGCCAATGTGGCTCTTAAAGACTCTGACCAAGTAGCACAGGCTGATGGGGAGGAGAGCCCTGCTGCTGA
AGAGCAGCTCTTGGGAGAGCACATTAAAGAGGAAAAAGAAGAATCTGAATTTCTACCCTCATCTGGAGGA
ACATTTAATATCTCTGTCAGTGGGGACATTGATGGTTTAATTACTCAGGCTTTGCTGACGGGCAATTTTG
AGAGTGCTGTTGACCTTTGTTTACATGATAACCGCATGGCCGATGCCATTATATTGGCCATAGCAGGTGG
ACAAGAACTCTTGGCTCGAACCCAGAAAAAATACTTCGCAAAATCCCAAAGCAAAATTACCAGGCTCATC
ACTGCAGTGGTGATGAAGAACTGGAAAGAGATTGTTGAGTCTTGTGATCTTAAAAATTGGAGAGAGGCTT
TAGCTGCAGTATTGACTTATGCAAAGCCGGATGAATTTTCAGCCCTTTGTGATCTTTTGGGAACCAGGCT
TGAAAATGAAGGAGATAGCCTCCTGCAGACTCAAGCATGTCTCTGCTATATTTGTGCAGGGAATGTAGAG
AAATTAGTTGCATGTTGGACTAAAGCTCAGGATGGAAGCCACCCTTTGTCACTTCAGGATCTGATTGAGA
AAGTTGTCATCCTGCGAAAAGCTGTGCAACTCACTCAAGCCATGGACACTAGTACTGTAGGAGTTCTCTT
GGCTGCGAAGATGAGTCAGTATGCCAATTTGTTGGCAGCTCAGGGCAGTATTGCTGCAGCCTTGGCTTTT
CTTCCTGACAACACCAACCAGCCAAATATCATGCAGCTTCGTGACAGACTTTGTAGAGCACAAGGAGAGC
CTGTAGCAGGACATGAAGCACCTAAAATTCCGTACGAGAAACAGCAGCTCCCCAAGGGCAGGCCTGGACC
AGTTGCTGGCCACCACCAGATGCCAAGAGTTCAAACTCAACAATATTATCCCCATGGAGAAAATCCTCCA
CCTCCGGGTTTCATAATGCATGGAAATGTTAATCCAAATGCTGCTGGTCAGCTTCCCACATCTCCAGGTC
ATATGCACACCCAGGTACCACCTTATCCACAGCCACAGCCTTATCAACCAGCCCAGCCGTATCCCTTCGG
AACAGGGGGGTCAGCAATGTATCGACCTCAGCAGCCTGTTGCTCCTCCTACTTCAAACGCTTACCCTAAC
ACCCCTTACATATCTTCTGCTTCTTCCTATACTGGGCAGTCTCAGCTGTACGCAGCACAGCACCAGGCCT
CTTCACCTACCTCCAGCCCTGCTACTTCTTTCCCTCCTCCCCCTTCCTCTGGAGCATCCTTCCAGCATGG
CGGACCAGGAGCTCCACCATCATCTTCAGCTTATGCACTGCCTCCTGGAACAACAGGTACACTGCCTGCT
GCCAGTGAGCTGCCTGCGTCCCAAAGAACAGGTCCTCAGAATGGTTGGAATGACCCTCCAGCTTTGAACA
GAGTACCCAAAAAGAAGAAGATGCCTGAAAACTTCATGCCTCCTGTTCCCATCACATCACCAATCATGAA
CCCGTTGGGTGACCCCCAGTCACAAATGCTGCAGCAACAGCCTTCAGCTCCAGTACCACTGTCAAGCCAG
TCTTCATTCCCACAGCCACATCTTCCAGGTGGCCAGCCCTTCCATGGCGTACAGCAACCTCTTGGTCAAA
CAGGCATGCCACCATCTTTTTCAAAGCCCAATATTGAAGGTGCCCCAGGGGCTCCTATTGGAAATACCTT
CCAGCATGTGCAGTCTTTGCCAACAAAAAAAATTACCAAGAAACCTATTCCAGATGAGCACCTCATTCTA
AAGACCACATTTGAGGATCTTATTCAGCGCTGCCTTTCTTCAGCAACAGACCCTCAAACCAAGAGGAAGC
TAGATGATGCCAGCAAACGTTTGGAGTTTCTGTATGATAAACTTAGGGAACAGACACTTTCACCAGCAAT
CACCAGTGGTTTACACAACATTGCAAGGAGCATTGAAACTCGAAACTACTCAGAAGGATTGACCATGCAT
ACCCACATAGTTAGCACCAGCAACTTCAGTGAGACCTCTGCTTTCATGCCAGTTCTCAAAGTTGTTCTCA
CCCAGGCCAATAAGCTGGGTGTCTAAGAATTC
