>Addgene plasmid #42121 | FLAG-Sec31a S527/799/1165A #31#907 | addgene partial sequence | sequence record 57402 | CMV-F 5'-CGCAAATGGGCGGTAGGCGTG-3'
CAGAGCTCTCTGGCTAACTAGAGAACCCACTGCTTACTGGCTTATCGAAATTAATACGACTCACTATAGG
GAGACCCAAGCTTGGTACCGCCACCATGGACTACAAAGACCATGACGGTGATTATAAAGATCATGATATC
GATTACAAGGATGACGATGACAAAGAATTCAAGTTAAAGGAAGTAGATCGTACAGCCATGCAGGCATGGA
GCCCTGCCCAGAATCACCCCATTTACCTAGCAACAGGAACATCTGCTCAGCAATTGGATGCAACATTTAG
TACGAATGCTTCCCTTGAGATATTTGAATTAGACCTCTCTGATCCATCCTTGGATATGAAATCTTGTGCC
ACATTCTCCTCTTCTCACAGGTACCACAAGTTGATTTGGGGGCCTTATAAAATGGATTCCAAAGGAGATG
TCTCTGGAGTTCTGATTGCAGGTGGTGAAAATGGAAATATTATTCTCTATGATCCTTCTAAAATTATAGC
TGGAGACAAGGAAGTTGTGATTGCCCAGAATGACAAGCATACTGGCCCAGTGAGAGCCTTGGATGTGAAC
ATTTTCCAGACTAATCTGGTAGCTTCTGGTGCTAATGAATCTGAAATCTACATATGGGATCTAAATAATT
TTGCAACCCCAATGACACCAGGAGCCAAAACACAGCCGCCAGAAGATATCAGCTGCATTGCATGGAACAG
ACAAGTTCAGCATATTTTAGCATCAGCCAGTCCCAGTGGCCGGGCCACTGTATGGGATCTTAGGAAAAAT
GAGCCAATCATCAAAGTCAGTGACCATAGTAACAGAATGCATTGTTCTGGGTTGGCATGGCATCCTGATG
TTGCTACTCAGATGGTCCTTGCCTCCGAGGATGACCGGTTACCAGTGATCCAGATGTGGGATCTTCGATT
TGCTTCCTCTC
