>Addgene plasmid #42121 | FLAG-Sec31a S527/799/1165A #31#907 | addgene partial sequence | sequence record 57686 | hSec31a-F1 5'-GAAGATTGCTTTGGCCTTGA-3'
GTGGCTCTTAAAGACTCTGACCAAGTAGCACAGGCTGATGGGGAGGAGAGCCCTGCTGCTGAAGAGCAGC
TCTTGGGAGAGCACATTAAAGAGGAAAAAGAAGAATCTGAATTTCTACCCTCATCTGGAGGAACATTTAA
TATCTCTGTCAGTGGGGACATTGATGGTTTAATTACTCAGGCTTTGCTGACGGGCAATTTTGAGAGTGCT
GTTGACCTTTGTTTACATGATAACCGCATGGCCGATGCCATTATATTGGCCATAGCAGGTGGACAAGAAC
TCTTGGCTCGAACCCAGAAAAAATACTTCGCAAAATCCCAAAGCAAAATTACCAGGCTCATCACTGCAGT
GGTGATGAAGAACTGGAAAGAGATTGTTGAGTCTTGTGATCTTAAAAATTGGAGAGAGGCTTTAGCTGCA
GTATTGACTTATGCAAAGCCGGATGAATTTTCAGCCCTTTGTGATCTTTTGGGAACCAGGCTTGAAAATG
AAGGAGATAGCCTCCTGCAGACTCAAGCATGTCTCTGCTATATTTGTGCAGGGAATGTAGAGAAATTAGT
TGCATGTTGGACTAAAGCTCAGGATGGAAGCCACCCTTTGTCACTTCAGGATCTGATTGAGAAAGTTGTC
ATCCTGCGAAAAGCTGTGCAACTCACTCAAGCCATGGACACTAGTACTGTAGGAGTTCTCTTGGCTGCGA
AGATGAGTCAGTATGCCAATTTGTTGGCAGCTCAGGGCAGTATTGCTGCAGCCTTGGCTTTTCTTCCTGA
CAACACCAACCAGCCAAATATCATGCAGCTTCGTGACAGACTTTGTAGAGCACAAGGAGAGCCTGTAGCA
GGACATGAAGCACCTAAAATTCCGTACGAGAAACAGCAGCTCCCCAAGGGCAGGCCTG
