>Addgene plasmid #42121 | FLAG-Sec31a S527/799/1165A #31#907 | addgene partial sequence | sequence record 58151 | T7 5'-TAATACGACTCACTATAGGG-3'
CATGGACTACAAGACCATGACGGTGATTATAAAGATCATGATATCGATTACAAGGATGACGATGACAAAG
AATTCAAGTTAAAGGAAGTAGATCGTACAGCCATGCAGGCATGGAGCCCTGCCCAGAATCACCCCATTTA
CCTAGCAACAGGAACATCTGCTCAGCAATTGGATGCAACATTTAGTACGAATGCTTCCCTTGAGATATTT
GAATTAGACCTCTCTGATCCATCCTTGGATATGAAATCTTGTGCCACATTCTCCTCTTCTCACAGGTACC
ACAAGTTGATTTGGGGGCCTTATAAAATGGATTCCAAAGGAGATGTCTCTGGAGTTCTGATTGCAGGTGG
TGAAAATGGAAATATTATTCTCTATGATCCTTCTAAAATTATAGCTGGAGACAAGGAAGTTGTGATTGCC
CAGAATGACAAGCATACTGGCCCAGTGAGAGCCTTGGATGTGAACATTTTCCAGACTAATCTGGTAGCTT
CTGGTGCTAATGAATCTGAAATCTACATATGGGATCTAAATAATTTTGCAACCCCAATGACACCAGGAGC
CAAAACACAGCCGCCAGAAGATATCAGCTGCATTGCATGGAACAGACAAGTTCAGCATATTTTAGCATCA
GCCAGTCCCAGTGGCCGGGCCACTGTATGGGATCTTAGGAAAAATGAGCCAATCATCAAAGTCAGTGACC
ATAGTAACAGAATGCATTGTTCTGGGTTGGCATGGCATCCTGATGTTGCTACTCAGATGGTCCTTGCCTC
CGAGGATGACCGGTTACCAGTGATCCAGATGTGGGATCTTCGATTTGCTTCCTCTCCACTTC
