>Addgene plasmid #42121 | FLAG-Sec31a S527/799/1165A #31#907 | addgene partial sequence | sequence record 67683 | Sec31a-Fwd 5'-CAGGGGCTCCTATTGGAAAT-3'
TTGCCAACAAAAAAAATTACCAAGAAACCTATTCCAGATGAGCACCTCATTCTAAAGACCACATTTGAGG
ATCTTATTCAGCGCTGCCTTTCTTCAGCAACAGACCCTCAAACCAAGAGGAAGCTAGATGATGCCAGCAA
ACGTTTGGAGTTTCTGTATGATAAACTTAGGGAACAGACACTTTCACCAGCAATCACCAGTGGTTTACAC
AACATTGCAAGGAGCATTGAAACTCGAAACTACTCAGAAGGATTGACCATGCATACCCACATAGTTAGCA
CCAGCAACTTCAGTGAGACCTCTGCTTTCATGCCAGTTCTCAAAGTTGTTCTCACCCAGGCCAATAAGCT
GGGTGTCTAAGAATTCTGCAGATATCCATCACACTGGCGGCCGCTCGAGCATGCATCTAGAGGGCCCTAT
TCTATAGTGTCACCTAAATGCTAGAGCTCGCTGATCAGCCTCGACTGTGCCTTCTAGTTGCCAGCCATCT
GTTGTTTGCCCCTCCCCCGTGCCTTCCTTGACCCTGGAAGGTGCCACTCCCACTGTCCTTTCCTAATAAA
ATGAGGAAATTGCATCGCATTGTCTGAGTAGGTGTCATTCTATTCTGGGGGGTGGGGTGGGGCAGGACAG
CAAGGGGGAGGATTGGGAAGACAATAGCAGGCATGCTGGGGATGCGGTGGGCTCTATGGCTTCTGAGGCG
GAAAGAACCAGCTGGGGCTCTAGGGGGTATCCCC
[124 nt withheld, positions 735-858]
C
[51 nt withheld, positions 860-910]
